Addgene plasmid #23083: pWZ414-F26
Depositing lab: Sharon Dent. Depositing organization: University of Texas MD Anderson Cancer Center. Publication: Different sensitivities of bromodomain factors 1 and 2 to histone H4 acetylation. Matangkasombut O, Buratowski S. Mol Cell. 2003 Feb . 11(2):353-63. 10.1016/S1097-2765(03)00033-9 PubMed 12620224.
Backbone
  Vector backbone: pRS414 delta Afl III- Sma I
  Backbone manufacturer: Stratagene
  Backbone size w/o insert (bp): 4348
  Vector type: Yeast Expression
  Selectable markers: TRP1
Growth in bacteria
  Bacterial resistance: Ampicillin, 100 μg/mL
  Growth temperature: 37°C
  Growth strain: DH5alpha
  Copy number: Unknown
Gene/Insert
  Gene/Insert name: yeast Histone H3-2 and Histone H4-2 (alt name: HHT2-HHF2)
  Species: S. cerevisiae (budding yeast)
  Insert size (bp): 1900
  Mutation: Histone 4 changed Lysine 16 to glycine, H4 K16G.
  GenBank ID: S000004976 S000004975
  Cloning method: Restriction Enzyme; 5′ cloning site Afl III (not destroyed); 3′ cloning site Spe I (unknown if destroyed)
  Sequencing primers: 5′ T7; 3′ CACCTCTGACTTGAGCGTCG
Resource information
  A portion of this plasmid was derived from a plasmid made by: from Dr. Mary Ann Osley, currently at the Univ. of New Mexico, Albuquerque, NM
Terms and licenses: Academic/Nonprofit Terms; Industry Terms: Not Available to Industry
Depositor comments: HHT2 is Yeast ID YNL031C HHF2 is Yeast ID YNL030W HHT2 is gene ID 855700 HHF2 is gene ID 855701
How to cite: pWZ414-F26 was a gift from Sharon Dent (Addgene plasmid # 23083 ; http://n2t.net/addgene:23083 ; RRID:Addgene_23083)
