[The description below was written by a language model from this plasmid's Addgene catalogue record.]
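Description:
pWZ414-F26 is a yeast expression plasmid built on a modified pRS414 backbone (pRS414 with the Afl III–Sma I region deleted, about 4.3 kb without insert). pRS414 belongs to the pRS series of yeast–E. coli shuttle vectors, in which the 414 member is generally a centromeric (CEN/ARS) low-copy plasmid, although the record itself lists copy number as unknown. It is selected in yeast through the TRP1 auxotrophic marker, which complements tryptophan auxotrophy, and is propagated in E. coli under ampicillin selection.

The insert is an approximately 1.9 kb fragment of the Saccharomyces cerevisiae HHT2-HHF2 locus, which encodes the second copies of histone H3 (HHT2, YNL031C) and histone H4 (HHF2, YNL030W). It was cloned by restriction digestion between Afl III and Spe I sites. The two genes lie on opposite strands at this locus and are normally transcribed divergently from a shared intergenic region. The record does not name a promoter, so expression presumably depends on native regulatory sequence carried within the fragment. The defining feature is a point mutation in histone H4 that changes lysine 16 to glycine (H4 K16G), removing a well-known acetylation site on the H4 N-terminal tail. Histone H3 is not recorded as altered, and no tags or reporters are listed.

Plasmids of this type are typically used to supply a mutant H3/H4 gene pair in yeast strains lacking the chromosomal histone copies, so that the effects of a specific tail residue can be examined. The associated publication concerns how bromodomain factors 1 and 2 differ in their sensitivity to H4 acetylation, which fits that use. No feature table was provided, so element positions cannot be described.
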