>Addgene plasmid #23083 | pWZ414-F26 | addgene partial sequence | sequence record 29023 | 23083 with pRS414-R 5'-CACCTCTGACTTGAGCGTCG
GGCGGAGCCTATGGAAACGCCAGCAACGCGGCCTTTTTACGGTTCCTGGCCTTTTGCTGGCCTTTTGCTC
ACATGCCTAGTTTCTTTTATTGAGACTTATTTTTAATATATATAGTACATGAAATAATAAAAAACCGAAA
AATGCATACATAAGGTTCTATTATATTCCCAATAGAATGATCGTTATTTTATTTTTTGAAAGGCATGAAA
ATAATTTCAAACACCGATTGTTTAACCACCGATTGTTTAACCACCGAAACCATATAAGGTTCTACCTTGT
CTCTTCAAAGCATAAACAACATCCAAAGAAGTAACAGTCTTTCTCTTGGCGTGTTCAGTGTAAGTAACAG
AGTCCCTGATGACGGATTCCAAGAAGGACTTAAGGACGGCTCTGACTTCTTCGTAGATCAAACCAGAAAT
ACGCTTGACACCACCTCTTCTAGCTAATCTTCTGATAGCTGGCTTAGTGATACCTTGGATGTTATCTCTT
AAGATCTTTCTGTGTCGACCGGCACCACCTTTACCTAGACCTTTACCACCTTTACCGCGGCCGGACATTA
TTTTATTGTATTGATTGTTGTTTTTGCTACTCTTTTGAACAAGATGTAGGAAAAAAGATAGAGAAAAGAA
TAAATTAAGCGAAAAAAAAAAAATCTCTTTCACCGCCTCATCCTAATATACTTATATATGATATAACTAC
ATACGCACAAACACGTATGTATCTAGCCGAATAACAACAGCCCAGGCGCGAGTGAACAACATATTAAATT
AAACGCCTTCTTGTCAGTT
