>Addgene plasmid #23083 | pWZ414-F26 | addgene partial sequence | sequence record 29024 | 23083 with T7
GTCGANGGTATCGATAAGCTTGATATCGAATTCCTGCAGCCCCCTAGTCTCTTCGAAAATGATGTTTATT
GATAATTATTATACATGGTTTCTTGCCGGTTATAAAATTACGTATACTATCTAAGCATCTAAAAATTAGC
CCCGCAATTATGTCTGTAAACGATAAATTACAGCATATATACCCTCCTCATGTCGTTAAAAGCATTGCGA
ATAGATAGATGAATAATGTATTAAAAAAGGAGATGTTTGTATGATGTCCCCCCAGTCTAAATGCATAGAA
AAAAAAAAATTCCCGCTTTATATTCATGATCTTTCACCTCTTAGTCTTCTGGCCAATTTGATATCCTTCT
TTTGGATAGTAACACGCTTAGCGTGAATAGCAGCCAGATTAGTGTCTTCAAACAAAGAGACTAAGTATGC
TTCGACGGATTCTTGCAAAGCACCGATAGCAGAAGATTGAAATCTCAAGTCGGTCTTGAAATCTTGAGCG
ATTTCTCTGACCAATCTTTGGAAAGGTAACTTTCTGATCAACAGTTCAGTAGATTTTTGGAATCTTCTAA
TTTCTCTCAAGGCAACAGTACCTGGCTTATATCTGTGAGGCTTCTTAACACCACCGGTAGATGGGGCGGA
TTTTCTGGCAGCCTTGGAGGCTAATTGTTTTCTTGGGGCTTTACCACCAGTGGATTTTCTAGCTGTTTGT
TTAGTTCTGGCCATTGTGGAGTGTTTGCTTGGATCCTTTAGTAAAAGGGGAAGAACAGTTGGAAGGGCCA
AAGTGGAAGTCACAAAACAGTGGTCCTATATAAAAGAACAAGAAAAAGATTATTTATATACAACTGCGGT
CACAAGAAGCAACGCGAGAGAGCACAACACGCTGTTATCACGCAAACTATGTTTTGACACCGAGCCNT
